Addgene plasmid #145718: pGBW-m4046952
Purpose: Bacterial Expression plasmid for SARS-CoV-2 surface glycoprotein (Spike protein)
Depositing lab: Ginkgo Bioworks & Benjie Chen. Depositing organization: Ginkgo Bioworks.
Backbone
  Vector backbone: ori-013 - marker | cmR
  Backbone size w/o insert (bp): 1462
  Vector type: Bacterial Expression
Growth in bacteria
  Bacterial resistance: Chloramphenicol, 25 μg/mL
  Growth temperature: 30°C
  Growth strain: DH5alpha
  Copy number: High Copy
Gene/Insert
  Gene/Insert name: SARS-CoV-2 S (surface glycoprotein) (alt names: Spike protein; S protein)
  Species: Escherichia coli str. K-12 substr. MG1655; Severe acute respiratory syndrome coronavirus 2
  Insert size (bp): 3815
  Mutation: Escherichia coli recode 1
  Entrez Gene: S (a.k.a. GU280_gp02, spike glycoprotein)
  Promoter: Promoter | pT7 ; Operator | lacO ; RBS | T7_rbs ; Start Codon | ATG
  Tag / fusion protein: Cleavable TEV;FLAG_2 (C terminal on backbone)
  Cloning method: Unknown
Resource information
  A portion of this plasmid was derived from a plasmid made by: GinkgoBioworks
Depositor comments: NCBI Reference Sequence: YP_009724390.1
How to cite: pGBW-m4046952 was a gift from Ginkgo Bioworks & Benjie Chen (Addgene plasmid # 145718 ; http://n2t.net/addgene:145718 ; RRID:Addgene_145718)
