[The description below was written by a language model from this plasmid's Addgene catalogue record and pLannotate feature annotations shown in this document.]
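Description:
pGBW-m4046952 is a compact bacterial expression plasmid carrying the full-length SARS-CoV-2 surface (spike, S) glycoprotein coding sequence, recoded for Escherichia coli codon usage ("E. coli recode 1") from the viral reference protein. The backbone is minimal, listed at about 1.5 kb. It consists essentially of a high-copy ColE1/pUC-type origin of replication and a chloramphenicol acetyltransferase (cat) gene driven by its own promoter, followed by a lambda t0 terminator. Propagation is therefore in standard E. coli cloning strains under chloramphenicol selection. The sequenced plasmid totals roughly 5.6 kb.

The spike open reading frame of about 3.8 kb sits downstream of a bacteriophage T7 promoter, immediately followed by a lac operator and the efficient T7 gene 10 ribosome binding site. Transcription thus requires a host that supplies T7 RNA polymerase. It is held in check by lac repressor until induced with IPTG or lactose. No lacI gene is annotated on the plasmid, so repressor would presumably have to come from the host. The catalogue describes a C-terminal tag contributed by the backbone, comprising a TEV protease cleavage site and a FLAG epitope. The feature table supports this with a short FLAG-type match just after the spike CDS, although the TEV site itself is not annotated. This arrangement allows detection or affinity capture of the product through FLAG and subsequent removal of the tag. No terminator is annotated between the tagged ORF and the origin.

The construct is intended for inducible production of tagged spike protein in E. coli, and it also provides a source of a bacterial codon-adapted S sequence. Protein made in bacteria would lack the glycosylation found on the native viral protein.
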