Features (pLannotate 1.2.2; 9 found; start..end, strand, type, name):
     20..38      +  promoter       T7 promoter: promoter for bacteriophage T7 RNA polymerase
     39..63      +  protein_bind   lac operator: The lac repressor binds to the lac operator to inhibit transcription in E. coli. This inhibition can be relieved by adding lactose or isopropyl-β-D-thiogalactopyranoside (IPTG). lac repressor encoded by lacI
     78..100     +  RBS            RBS: efficient ribosome binding site from bacteriophage T7 gene 10 (Olins and Rangwala, 1989)
    108..3926    +  CDS            S: SPIKE_SARS2 - Experimental evidence at protein level: Swiss-Prot protein existence level 1. [Spike glycoprotein]: May down-regulate host tetherin (BST2) by lysosomal degradation, thereby counteracting its antiviral activity. From Severe acute respiratory syndrome coronavirus 2 (2019-nCoV) (SARS-CoV-2).
   3947..3970    +  CDS            3xFLAG (fragment): three tandem FLAG® epitope tags, followed by an enterokinase cleavage site
   4092..4680    +  rep_origin     ori: high-copy-number ColE1/pMB1/pBR322/pUC origin of replication
   4688..4785    +  promoter       cat promoter: promoter of the E. coli cat gene encoding chloramphenicol acetyltransferase
   4786..5442    +  CDS            cat: CAT_ECOLX - Experimental evidence at protein level: Swiss-Prot protein existence level 1. This enzyme is an effector of chloramphenicol resistance in bacteria. From Escherichia coli. This protein is used as a marker in many commonly used cloning vectors, such as pACYC184.
   5516..5550    +  terminator     lambda t0 terminator: minimal transcription terminator from phage lambda (Scholtissek and Grosse, 1987)
>Addgene plasmid #145718 | pGBW-m4046952 | addgene full sequence | sequence record 307567 | Addgene NGS Result
GATCTCGATCCCGCGAAATTAATACGACTCACTATAGGGGAATTGTGAGCGGATAACAATTCCCCTCTAG
AAATAATTTTGTTTAACTTTAAGAAGGAGACTCTTCTATGTTTGTCTTCCTGGTACTCCTTCCGTTGGTG
TCCAGTCAATGCGTTAACCTGACCACGAGAACTCAGCTGCCACCCGCGTATACCAATTCTTTCACTAGGG
GTGTTTACTACCCGGATAAAGTATTTCGGTCGAGCGTTTTACATTCTACACAGGACCTGTTCCTGCCTTT
CTTCTCAAACGTGACTTGGTTTCACGCCATTCACGTTAGCGGCACCAACGGGACCAAGCGCTTCGACAAC
CCGGTCCTGCCGTTCAATGATGGTGTGTACTTTGCATCTACTGAGAAAAGCAACATCATACGCGGCTGGA
TCTTCGGAACGACTCTGGACTCCAAAACCCAGTCTCTCCTGATCGTGAACAATGCTACTAACGTAGTTAT
TAAGGTATGTGAATTTCAATTCTGCAACGATCCGTTCTTGGGCGTATATTACCATAAAAACAACAAATCT
TGGATGGAATCCGAATTTCGTGTTTATTCCAGCGCTAATAATTGCACTTTCGAGTACGTTAGCCAGCCTT
TCCTGATGGACCTGGAAGGCAAACAGGGTAACTTCAAAAACCTGCGTGAATTTGTTTTCAAGAACATCGA
TGGTTACTTTAAAATCTATTCTAAGCACACCCCAATTAACCTGGTTCGTGACCTGCCGCAGGGTTTCTCG
GCTTTGGAGCCGCTGGTAGATCTTCCGATCGGGATTAACATCACCCGTTTTCAAACCCTGCTGGCGCTGC
ACCGTTCATACCTGACACCGGGTGACAGTTCTAGCGGCTGGACAGCAGGCGCTGCGGCCTACTATGTGGG
TTACCTGCAACCGCGCACCTTCCTACTCAAATACAACGAAAATGGCACGATCACCGACGCCGTCGATTGT
GCACTTGACCCTCTGAGCGAAACTAAATGCACTCTGAAATCCTTTACGGTCGAAAAAGGTATCTATCAGA
CCTCCAACTTCCGCGTTCAGCCTACTGAAAGTATCGTACGTTTCCCGAACATTACTAACCTGTGTCCCTT
TGGAGAGGTTTTTAACGCTACCAGGTTCGCGTCTGTGTATGCTTGGAACCGTAAGCGAATCTCAAACTGC
GTAGCGGATTACAGCGTCCTGTATAACTCTGCAAGCTTTTCGACTTTCAAATGCTACGGCGTGTCTCCAA
CCAAGTTGAACGATCTATGTTTCACCAACGTCTACGCTGATTCTTTCGTTATCCGTGGTGACGAGGTTCG
TCAGATTGCACCGGGCCAGACAGGTAAAATCGCGGATTACAATTATAAATTACCGGACGACTTCACGGGC
TGCGTAATAGCTTGGAACTCTAACAATCTGGATAGCAAAGTTGGCGGTAACTACAACTACTTATATCGAC
TGTTCCGCAAAAGCAACCTGAAGCCCTTCGAACGCGACATCTCCACTGAAATTTACCAGGCCGGTTCGAC
CCCGTGCAACGGTGTAGAAGGTTTTAATTGCTACTTCCCGTTGCAGTCCTATGGCTTTCAGCCGACCAAC
GGCGTTGGCTATCAGCCTTACCGTGTTGTGGTGCTCTCCTTTGAACTGCTGCATGCCCCTGCAACCGTAT
GTGGCCCGAAAAAATCCACTAACTTAGTGAAAAACAAATGCGTAAACTTTAATTTCAATGGTCTGACAGG
GACGGGCGTCCTGACTGAATCTAACAAAAAGTTCCTGCCATTCCAACAGTTTGGTCGCGATATTGCTGAC
ACTACCGATGCAGTTCGTGACCCGCAGACGCTGGAAATCCTGGATATCACCCCGTGTTCTTTCGGTGGCG
TTAGCGTGATCACTCCGGGTACAAACACCTCCAACCAGGTGGCTGTCCTGTACCAGGACGTTAACTGCAC
GGAAGTACCGGTGGCAATTCACGCTGATCAGCTGACTCCGACGTGGCGTGTCTACTCTACCGGTTCGAAT
GTTTTCCAAACGCGCGCTGGCTGCCTGATTGGTGCTGAACATGTAAACAATTCTTACGAGTGCGACATCC
CCATAGGAGCGGGTATCTGTGCGAGCTACCAGACTCAGACCAACAGCCCTCGTCGCGCCCGTTCCGTGGC
AAGCCAGTCAATCATCGCGTATACGATGAGCCTGGGTGCCGAGAACTCGGTTGCATACAGTAACAATAGC
ATTGCTATCCCAACTAACTTCACAATTTCAGTTACCACAGAAATCCTTCCGGTATCTATGACTAAAACTT
CCGTGGATTGCACCATGTACATTTGCGGCGACAGCACTGAGTGTTCCAATCTTTTACTGCAATATGGTAG
TTTTTGCACGCAGCTGAACCGTGCCCTGACCGGAATCGCGGTTGAACAGGATAAAAACACCCAGGAAGTT
TTCGCTCAAGTAAAACAGATTTATAAGACCCCGCCCATCAAAGACTTCGGCGGTTTTAATTTCAGCCAAA
TCCTCCCCGACCCGTCTAAGCCAAGCAAACGCTCATTCATCGAAGACCTGCTGTTTAACAAAGTGACTCT
GGCGGACGCTGGCTTCATCAAGCAATACGGAGACTGTCTAGGGGATATTGCAGCTCGTGACCTCATTTGC
GCGCAGAAGTTCAACGGCTTAACTGTTCTGCCGCCGCTGCTGACCGATGAGATGATCGCTCAGTACACAT
CCGCTCTGCTGGCAGGTACCATCACCTCTGGGTGGACGTTTGGCGCGGGTGCCGCTCTCCAGATTCCATT
CGCCATGCAAATGGCTTATCGCTTTAATGGAATCGGCGTAACTCAGAACGTTTTGTACGAAAACCAGAAA
CTGATAGCTAACCAATTCAATTCTGCGATTGGCAAAATCCAGGACTCTCTGAGCTCCACTGCAAGCGCTC
TCGGCAAACTGCAAGACGTTGTCAACCAGAACGCGCAGGCACTGAACACCCTGGTAAAACAGCTGTCAAG
CAACTTCGGTGCTATCAGTTCAGTTTTAAATGATATCCTGTCGCGGCTGGATAAAGTTGAAGCCGAAGTT
CAAATCGACCGTCTGATTACCGGTCGTCTGCAATCTCTGCAAACTTATGTAACCCAGCAGCTGATCAGAG
CTGCCGAGATTCGCGCTAGCGCAAACTTGGCGGCGACAAAAATGTCAGAATGCGTACTTGGCCAGTCTAA
ACGTGTGGACTTCTGCGGTAAAGGTTACCACCTGATGTCGTTTCCGCAGTCGGCCCCTCATGGTGTAGTT
TTCCTACACGTGACTTACGTCCCGGCCCAGGAAAAGAACTTTACCACTGCTCCAGCCATCTGCCACGATG
GTAAAGCTCATTTCCCGCGTGAAGGCGTCTTCGTTTCCAACGGCACTCACTGGTTCGTGACGCAGCGTAA
CTTCTACGAGCCGCAGATCATTACTACTGATAACACCTTTGTTTCGGGTAACTGCGATGTCGTGATCGGC
ATCGTTAATAACACTGTTTACGACCCGCTGCAACCGGAACTGGATTCCTTTAAAGAAGAACTGGATAAAT
ATTTTAAAAACCACACCTCTCCAGATGTAGACCTGGGAGACATTAGTGGCATAAATGCGTCCGTTGTTAA
CATTCAGAAAGAAATCGACCGCCTGAACGAGGTCGCAAAGAATCTGAACGAGTCTCTGATTGACCTGCAA
GAGCTGGGTAAGTATGAGCAGTACATTAAATGGCCTTGGTACATCTGGCTGGGCTTCATCGCAGGTTTGA
TCGCCATCGTCATGGTGACTATTATGCTCTGCTGTATGACGTCTTGCTGCTCCTGCCTGAAAGGTTGTTG
CTCTTGCGGGTCGTGTTGCAAGTTTGACGAAGATGACAGTGAACCGGTTCTGAAAGGCGTTAAACTTCAT
TACACCGAGAACCTGTACTTTCAAAGCGACTACAAGGATGATGATGACAAATAACCGGCTTATCGGTCAG
TTTCACCTGATTTACGTAAAAACCCGCTTCGGCGGGTTTTTGCTTTTGGAGGGGCAGAAAGATGAATGAC
TGTCCACGACGCTATACCCAAAAGAAAAAGCTTGAGATCCTTTTTTTCTGCGCGTAATCTGCTGCTTGCA
AACAAAAAAACCACCGCTACCAGCGGTGGTTTGTTTGCCGGATCAAGAGCTACCAACTCTTTTTCCGAAG
GTAACTGGCTTCAGCAGAGCGCAGATACCAAATACTGTTCTTCTAGTGTAGCCGTAGTTAGGCCACCACT
TCAAGAACTCTGTAGCACCGCCTACATACCTCGCTCTGCTAATCCTGTTACCAGTGGCTGCTGCCAGTGG
CGATAAGTCGTGTCTTACCGGGTTGGACTCAAGACGATAGTTACCGGATAAGGCGCAGCGGTCGGGCTGA
ACGGGGGGTTCGTGCACACAGCCCAGCTTGGAGCGAACGACCTACACCGAACTGAGATACCTACAGCGTG
AGCTATGAGAAAGCGCCACGCTTCCCGAAGGGAGAAAGGCGGACAGGTATCCGGTAAGCGGCAGGGTCGG
AACAGGAGAGCGCACGAGGGAGCTTCCAGGGGGAAACGCCTGGTATCTTTATAGTCCTGTCGGGTTTCGC
CACCTCTGACTTGAGCGTCGATTTTTGTGATGCTCGTCAGGGGGGCGGAGCCTATGGAAATTGATCGGGC
ACGTAAGAGGTTCCAACTTTCACCATAATGAAATAAGATCACTACCGGGCGTATTTTTTGAGTTATCGAG
ATTTTCAGGAGCTAAGGAAGCTAAAATGGAGAAAAAAATCACTGGATATACCACCGTTGATATATCCCAA
TGGCATCGTAAAGAACATTTTGAGGCATTTCAGTCAGTTGCTCAATGTACCTATAACCAGACCGTTCAGC
TGGATATTACGGCCTTTTTAAAGACCGTAAAGAAAAATAAGCACAAGTTTTATCCGGCCTTTATTCACAT
TCTTGCCCGCCTGATGAATGCTCATCCGGAATTTCGTATGGCAATGAAAGACGGTGAGCTGGTGATATGG
GATAGTGTTCACCCTTGTTACACCGTTTTCCATGAGCAAACTGAAACGTTTTCATCGCTCTGGAGTGAAT
ACCACGACGATTTCCGGCAGTTTCTACACATATATTCGCAAGATGTGGCGTGTTACGGTGAAAACCTGGC
CTATTTCCCTAAAGGGTTTATTGAGAATATGTTTTTCGTTTCAGCCAATCCCTGGGTGAGTTTCACCAGT
TTTGATTTAAACGTGGCCAATATGGACAACTTCTTCGCCCCCGTTTTCACCATGGGCAAATATTATACGC
AAGGCGACAAGGTGCTGATGCCGCTGGCGATTCAGGTTCATCATGCCGTTTGTGATGGCTTCCATGTCGG
CAGAATGCTTAATGAATTACAACAGTACTGCGATGAGTGGCAGGGCGGGGCGTAATTTGATATCGAGCTC
GCTTGGACTCCTGTTGATAGATCCAGTAATGACCTCAGAACTCCATCTGGATTTGTTCAGAACGCTCGGT
TGCCGCCGGGCGTTTTTTATTGGTCATC
